>Addgene plasmid #80750 | pE-SUMO CRYBB3 | depositor full sequence | sequence record 152180 | pE-SUMO CRYBB3 sequence 6371 bps
AGATCTCGATCCCGCGAAATTAATACGACTCACTATAGGGGAATTGTGAGCGGATAACAATTCCCCTCTA
GAAATAATTTTGTTTAACTTTAAGAAGGAGATATACCATGGGTCATCACCATCATCATCACGGGTCCCTG
CAGGACTCAGAAGTCAATCAAGAAGCTAAGCCAGAGGTCAAGCCAGAAGTCAAGCCTGAGACTCACATCA
ATTTAAAGGTGTCCGATGGATCTTCAGAGATCTTCTTCAAGATCAAAAAGACCACTCCTTTAAGAAGGCT
GATGGAAGCGTTCGCTAAAAGACAGGGTAAGGAAATGGACTCCTTAAGATTCTTGTACGACGGTATTAGA
ATTCAAGCTGATCAGGCCCCTGAAGATTTGGACATGGAGGATAACGATATTATTGAGGCTCACCGCGAAC
AGATTGGAGGTATGGCGGAACAGCACGGAGCACCCGAACAGGCTGCAGCTGGCAAGAGCCATGGAGACCT
TGGGGGCAGCTACAAGGTGATCTTGTACGAACTAGAGAACTTCCAAGGCAAACGCTGCGAGCTCTCGGCC
GAGTGCCCCAGCCTGACCGACAGCCTGCTGGAGAAGGTGGGCTCCATCCAAGTGGAGTCCGGGCCGTGGC
TGGCATTTGAGTCCAGGGCCTTCCGCGGGGAGCAGTTTGTTCTGGAGAAGGGGGATTATCCTCGCTGGGA
TGCCTGGTCCAACAGCCGTGATAGTGACAGCCTTCTGTCCCTCCGGCCTCTGAATATTGATAGTCCAGAT
CACAAGCTGCATCTGTTTGAGAACCCAGCTTTCAGTGGCCGCAAGATGGAGATAGTGGATGATGACGTGC
CCAGCCTGTGGGCTCATGGCTTCCAGGACCGTGTGGCGAGTGTCCGTGCCATCAACGGGACGTGGGTTGG
CTATGAGTTCCCCGGCTACCGTGGGCGCCAGTACGTGTTTGAGCGGGGCGAGTACCGCCACTGGAATGAG
TGGGACGCCAGCCAGCCGCAGCTGCAGTCTGTGCGCCGCATCCGTGACCAGAAGTGGCACAAGCGGGGCC
GCTTCCCCAGCAGCTAACTAGAGGATCCGAATTCGAGCTCCGTCGACAAGCTTGCGGCCGCACTCGAGCA
CCACCACCACCACCACTGAGATCCGGCTGCTAACAAAGCCCGAAAGGAAGCTGAGTTGGCTGCTGCCACC
GCTGAGCAATAACTAGCATAACCCCTTGGGGCCTCTAAACGGGTCTTGAGGGGTTTTTTGCTGAAAGGAG
GAACTATATCCGGATTGGCGAATGGG
[124 nt withheld, positions 1287-1410]
C
[91 nt withheld, positions 1412-1502]
A
[49 nt withheld, positions 1504-1552]
CCTTTGACGTTGGAGTCCACGTTCTTT
[37 nt withheld, positions 1580-1616]
ACCCTATCTCGGTCTATTCTTTTGATTTATAAGGGATTTTGCCGATTTCGGCCTATTGGTTAAAAAATGA
GCTGATTTAACAAAAATTTAACGCGAATTTTAACAAAATATTAACGTTTACAATTTCAGGTGGCACTTTT
CGGGGAAATGTGCGCGGAACCCCTATTTGTTTATTTTTCTAAATACATTCAAATATGTATCCGCTCATGA
GACAATAACCCTGATAAATGCTTCAATAATATTGAAAAAGGAAGAGTATGAGTATTCAACATTTCCGTGT
CGCCCTTATTCCCTTTTTTGCGGCATTTTGCCTTCCTGTTTTTGCTCACCCAGAAACGCTGGTGAAAGTA
AAAGATGCTGAAGATCAGTTGGGTGCACGAGTGGGTTACATCGAACTGGATCTCAACAGCGGTAAGATCC
TTGAGAGTTTTCGCCCCGAAGAACGTTTTCCAATGATGAGCACTTTTAAAGTTCTGCTATGTGGCGCGGT
ATTATCCCGTATTGACGCCGGGCAAGAGCAACTCGGTCGCCGCATACACTATTCTCAGAATGACTTGGTT
GAGTACTCACCAGTCACAGAAAAGCATCTTACGGATGGCATGACAGTAAGAGAATTATGCAGTGCTGCCA
TAACCATGAGTGATAACACTGCGGCCAACTTACTTCTGACAACGATCGGAGGACCGAAGGAGCTAACCGC
TTTTTTGCACAACATGGGGGATCATGTAACTCGCCTTGATCGTTGGGAACCGGAGCTGAATGAAGCCATA
CCAAACGACGAGCGTGACACCACGATGCCTGCAGCAATGGCAACAACGTTGCGCAAACTATTAACTGGCG
AACTACTTACTCTAGCTTCCCGGCAACAATTAATAGACTGGATGGAGGCGGATAAAGTTGCAGGACCACT
TCTGCGCTCGGCCCTTCCGGCTGGCTGGTTTATTGCTGATAAATCTGGAGCCGGTGAGCGTGGTTCTCGC
GGTATCATTGCAGCACTGGGGCCAGATGGTAAGCCCTCCCGTATCGTAGTTATCTACACGACGGGGAGTC
AGGCAACTATGGATGAACGAAATAGACAGATCGCTGAGATAGGTGCCTCACTGATTAAGCATTGGTAACT
GTCAGACCAAGTTTACTCATATATACTTTAGATTGATTTAAAACTTCATTTTTAATTTAAAAGGATCTAG
GTGAAGATCCTTTTTGATAATCTCATGACCAAAATCCCTTAACGTGAGTTTTCGTTCCACTGAGCGTCAG
ACCCCGTAGAAAAGATCAAAGGATCTTCTTGAGATCCTTTTTTTCTGCGCGTAATCTGCTGCTTGCAAAC
AAAAAAACCACCGCTACCAGCGGTGGTTTGTTTGCCGGATCAAGAGCTACCAACTCTTTTTCCGAAGGTA
ACTGGCTTCAGCAGAGCGCAGATACCAAATACTGTCCTTCTAGTGTAGCCGTAGTTAGGCCACCACTTCA
AGAACTCTGTAGCACCGCCTACATACCTCGCTCTGCTAATCCTGTTACCAGTGGCTGCTGCCAGTGGCGA
TAAGTCGTGTCTTACCGGGTTGGACTCAAGACGATAGTTACCGGATAAGGCGCAGCGGTCGGGCTGAACG
GGGGGTTCGTGCACACAGCCCAGCTTGGAGCGAACGACCTACACCGAACTGAGATACCTACAGCGTGAGC
TATGAGAAAGCGCCACGCTTCCCGAAGGGAGAAAGGCGGACAGGTATCCGGTAAGCGGCAGGGTCGGAAC
AGGAGAGCGCACGAGGGAGCTTCCAGGGGGAAACGCCTGGTATCTTTATAGTCCTGTCGGGTTTCGCCAC
CTCTGACTTGAGCGTCGATTTTTGTGATGCTCGTCAGGGGGGCGGAGCCTATGGAAAAACGCCAGCAACG
CGGCCTTTTTACGGTTCCTGGCCTTTTGCTGGCCTTTTGCTCACATGTTCTTTCCTGCGTTATCCCCTGA
TTCTGTGGATAACCGTATTACCGCCTTTGAGTGAGCTGATACCGCTCGCCGCAGCCGAACGACCGAGCGC
AGCGAGTCAGTGAGCGAGGAAGCGGAAGAGCGCCTGATGCGGTATTTTCTCCTTACGCATCTGTGCGGTA
TTTCACACCGCATATATGGTGCACTCTCAGTACAATCTGCTCTGATGCCGCATAGTTAAGCCAGTATACA
CTCCGCTATCGCTACGTGACTGGGTCATGGCTGCGCCCCGACACCCGCCAACACCCGCTGACGCGCCCTG
ACGGGCTTGTCTGCTCCCGGCATCCGCTTACAGACAAGCTGTGACCGTCTCCGGGAGCTGCATGTGTCAG
AGGTTTTCACCGTCATCACCGAAACGCGCGAGGCAGCTGCGGTAAAGCTCATCAGCGTGGTCGTGAAGCG
ATTCACAGATGTCTGCCTGTTCATCCGCGTCCAGCTCGTTGAGTTTCTCCAGAAGCGTTAATGTCTGGCT
TCTGATAAAGCGGGCCATGTTAAGGGCGGTTTTTTCCTGTTTGGTCACTGATGCCTCCGTGTAAGGGGGA
TTTCTGTTCATGGGGGTAATGATACCGATGAAACGAGAGAGGATGCTCACGATACGGGTTACTGATGATG
AACATGCCCGGTTACTGGAACGTTGTGAGGGTAAACAACTGGCGGTATGGATGCGGCGGGACCAGAGAAA
AATCACTCAGGGTCAATGCCAGCGCTTCGTTAATACAGATGTAGGTGTTCCACAGGGTAGCCAGCAGCAT
CCTGCGATGCAGATCCGGAACATAATGGTGCAGGGCGCTGACTTCCGCGTTTCCAGACTTTACGAAACAC
GGAAACCGAAGACCATTCATGTTGTTGCTCAGGTCGCAGACGTTTTGCAGCAGCAGTCGCTTCACGTTCG
CTCGCGTATCGGTGATTCATTCTGCTAACCAGTAAGGCAACCCCGCCAGCCTAGCCGGGTCCTCAACGAC
AGGAGCACGATCATGCGCACCCGTGGGGCCGCCATGCCGGCGATAATGGCCTGCTTCTCGCCGAAACGTT
TGGTGGCGGGACCAGTGACGAAGGCTTGAGCGAGGGCGTGCAAGATTCCGAATACCGCAAGCGACAGGCC
GATCATCGTCGCGCTCCAGCGAAAGCGGTCCTCGCCGAAAATGACCCAGAGCGCTGCCGGCACCTGTCCT
ACGAGTTGCATGATAAAGAAGACAGTCATAAGTGCGGCGACGATAGTCATGCCCCGCGCCCACCGGAAGG
AGCTGACTGGGTTGAAGGCTCTCAAGGGCATCGGTCGAGATCCCGGTGCCTAATGAGTGAGCTAACTTAC
ATTAATTGCGTTGCGCTCACTGCCCGCTTTCCAGTCGGGAAACCTGTCGTGCCAGCTGCATTAATGAATC
GGCCAACGCGCGGGGAGAGGCGGTTTGCGTATTGGGCGCCAGGGTGGTTTTTCTTTTCACCAGTGAGACG
GGCAACAGCTGATTGCCCTTCACCGCCTGGCCCTGAGAGAGTTGCAGCAAGCGGTCCACGCTGGTTTGCC
CCAGCAGGCGAAAATCCTGTTTGATGGTGGTTAACGGCGGGATATAACATGAGCTGTCTTCGGTATCGTC
GTATCCCACTACCGAGATATCCGCACCAACGCGCAGCCCGGACTCGGTAATGGCGCGCATTGCGCCCAGC
GCCATCTGATCGTTGGCAACCAGCATCGCAGTGGGAACGATGCCCTCATTCAGCATTTGCATGGTTTGTT
GAAAACCGGACATGGCACTCCAGTCGCCTTCCCGTTCCGCTATCGGCTGAATTTGATTGCGAGTGAGATA
TTTATGCCAGCCAGCCAGACGCAGACGCGCCGAGACAGAACTTAATGGGCCCGCTAACAGCGCGATTTGC
TGGTGACCCAATGCGACCAGATGCTCCACGCCCAGTCGCGTACCGTCTTCATGGGAGAAAATAATACTGT
TGATGGGTGTCTGGTCAGAGACATCAAGAAATAACGCCGGAACATTAGTGCAGGCAGCTTCCACAGCAAT
GGCATCCTGGTCATCCAGCGGATAGTTAATGATCAGCCCACTGACGCGTTGCGCGAGAAGATTGTGCACC
GCCGCTTTACAGGCTTCGACGCCGCTTCGTTCTACCATCGACACCACCACGCTGGCACCCAGTTGATCGG
CGCGAGATTTAATCGCCGCGACAATTTGCGACGGCGCGTGCAGGGCCAGACTGGAGGTGGCAACGCCAAT
CAGCAACGACTGTTTGCCCGCCAGTTGTTGTGCCACGCGGTTGGGAATGTAATTCAGCTCCGCCATCGCC
GCTTCCACTTTTTCCCGCGTTTTCGCAGAAACGTGGCTGGCCTGGTTCACCACGCGGGAAACGGTCTGAT
AAGAGACACCGGCATACTCTGCGACATCGTATAACGTTACTGGTTTCACATTCACCACCCTGAATTGACT
CTCTTCCGGGCGCTATCATGCCATACCGCGAAAGGTTTTGCGCCATTCGATGGTGTCCGGGATCTCGACG
CTCTCCCTTATGCGACTCCTGCATTAGGAAGCAGCCCAGTAGTAGGTTGAGGCCGTTGAGCACCGCCGCC
GCAAGGAATGGTGCATGCAAGGAGATGGCGCCCAACAGTCCCCCGGCCACGGGGCCTGCCACCATACCCA
CGCCGAAACAAGCGCTCATGAGCCCGAAGTGGCGAGCCCGATCTTCCCCATCGGTGATGTCGGCGATATA
GGCGCCAGCAACCGCACCTGTGGCGCCGGTGATGCCGGCCACGATGCGTCCGGCGTAGAGGATCG
Features (pLannotate 1.2.2; 20 found; start..end, strand, type, name):
     21..39      +  promoter       T7 promoter: promoter for bacteriophage T7 RNA polymerase
     40..64      +  protein_bind   lac operator: The lac repressor binds to the lac operator to inhibit transcription in E. coli. This inhibition can be relieved by adding lactose or isopropyl-β-D-thiogalactopyranoside (IPTG). lac repressor encoded by lacI
     79..101     +  RBS            RBS: efficient ribosome binding site from bacteriophage T7 gene 10 (Olins and Rangwala, 1989)
    144..431     +  CDS            SUMO: cleavable ubiquitin-like protein tag; S. cerevisiae SMT3 (truncated and modified); modified to prevent cleavage by eukaryotic SUMO proteases
    432..1064    +  CDS            CRYBB3: CRBB3_HUMAN - Also known as CRYB3. Experimental evidence at protein level: Swiss-Prot protein existence level 1. Crystallins are the dominant structural components of the vertebrate eye lens. From Homo sapiens (Human).
   1119..1136    +  CDS            9xHis (fragment): 9xHis affinity tag
   1146..1195    +  CDS            SET1 (fragment): solubility-enhancement tag derived from T7 phage gene 10B
   1203..1250    +  terminator     T7 terminator: transcription terminator for bacteriophage T7 RNA polymerase
   1287..1742    +  rep_origin     f1 ori (sequence partly withheld): f1 bacteriophage origin of replication; arrow indicates direction of (+) strand synthesis
   1769..1873    +  promoter       AmpR promoter: bla
   1874..2734    +  CDS            AmpR: β-lactamase; bla; confers resistance to ampicillin, carbenicillin, and related antibiotics
   2905..3493    +  rep_origin     ori: high-copy-number ColE1/pMB1/pBR322/pUC origin of replication
   3679..3821    -  misc_feature   bom: basis of mobility region from pBR322
   3923..4114    -  CDS            rop: Rop protein, which maintains plasmids at low copy number; rop
   4131..4511    +  CDS            YPB1_ECOLX: Protein predicted: Swiss-Prot protein existence level 4. From Escherichia coli.
   4583..4874    -  CDS            TcR (fragment): tetracycline efflux protein; tet; confers resistance to tetracycline
   4889..4910    -  protein_bind   CAP binding site: CAP binding activates transcription in the presence of cAMP. E. coli catabolite activator protein
   4923..6005    -  CDS            lacI: lac repressor; lacI; The lac repressor binds to the lac operator to inhibit transcription in E. coli. This inhibition can be relieved by adding lactose or isopropyl-β-D-thiogalactopyranoside (IPTG).
   6006..6083    -  promoter       lacI promoter: lacI
   6091..6370    -  CDS            TcR (fragment): tetracycline efflux protein; tet; confers resistance to tetracycline
