[The description below was written by a language model from this plasmid's Addgene catalogue record and pLannotate feature annotations shown in this document.]
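Description:
pE-SUMO CRYBB3 is a bacterial expression plasmid built on the commercial pE-SUMO backbone for producing human beta B3-crystallin in E. coli. The 6,371 bp sequence has a pET-like architecture: a ColE1/pBR322-type origin accompanied by the bom region and the rop gene (which moderates copy number; the catalogue lists copy number as unknown), an f1 phage origin, and an AmpR β-lactamase cassette for ampicillin selection. Short tetracycline-resistance fragments are annotated but appear to be non-functional remnants of the pBR322 lineage.

The expression cassette is driven by a T7 promoter followed by a lac operator and the T7 gene 10 ribosome binding site. A lacI gene on the plasmid supplies repressor, so transcription depends on a host providing T7 RNA polymerase and is inducible with IPTG. The open reading frame encodes an N-terminal 6xHis tag (stated in the catalogue, though not separately annotated in the feature table), the yeast Smt3 SUMO tag, and the 633 bp CRYBB3 coding sequence fused directly after SUMO, ending at a T7 terminator. The insert was cloned through BsaI and XbaI sites, both destroyed in the process. A His-tag fragment and a short solubility-tag fragment are annotated downstream of CRYBB3; the record describes only N-terminal tags, so these are probably untranslated backbone sequence.

According to the depositor, the fusion expresses well and can be purified through the His tag. Ulp1 SUMO protease then removes the tag to leave the native N-terminal methionine of beta B3-crystallin, and the cleaved tag and the protease can be removed on NTA resin. The associated publication used 15N-labelled crystallin standards to measure the absolute abundance of crystallins in lenses.
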