Addgene plasmid #80750: pE-SUMO CRYBB3
Purpose: Expression of human beta B3-crystallin in E. coli
Depositing lab: Larry David. Depositing organization: Oregon Health & Science University. Publication: Measurement of absolute abundance of crystallins in human and αA N101D transgenic mouse lenses using (15)N-labeled crystallin standards. Halverson-Kolkind KA, Caputo N, Lampi KJ, Srivastava O, David LL. Exp Eye Res. 2024 Nov;248:110115. doi: 10.1016/j.exer.2024.110115. Epub 2024 Oct 3. PubMed 39368693.
Backbone
  Vector backbone: pE-SUMO
  Backbone manufacturer: LifeSensors
  Backbone size w/o insert (bp): 5761
  Vector type: Bacterial Expression
Growth in bacteria
  Bacterial resistance: Ampicillin, 100 μg/mL
  Growth temperature: 37°C
  Growth strain: DH5alpha
  Copy number: Unknown
Gene/Insert
  Gene/Insert name: CRYBB3
  Species: H. sapiens (human)
  Insert size (bp): 633
  GenBank ID: CR456427
  Entrez Gene: CRYBB3 (a.k.a. CATCN2, CRYB3, CTRCT22)
  Promoter: T7
  Tag / fusion protein: 6xHIS (N terminal on insert); Smt3 SUMO (N terminal on insert)
  Cloning method: Restriction Enzyme; 5′ cloning site BsaI (destroyed during cloning); 3′ cloning site XbaI (destroyed during cloning)
  Sequencing primers: 5′ T7; 3′ T7 terminator
Resource information
  A portion of this plasmid was derived from a plasmid made by: DNASU plasmid HsCD00620837
Terms and licenses: Academic/Nonprofit Terms; Industry Terms: Not Available to Industry
Depositor comments: Expresses well as a N-terminal SUMO tagged protein with a 6XHis tag on the N-terminus for purification. The SUMO tag can be removed using ulp1 SUMO protease to yield the N-terminal Met of mature beta B3-cystallin. Both the SUMO tag and ulp1 SUMO protease can then be removed using an NTA resin. ulp1 SUMO protease can be ordered from LifeSensors or expressed using AddGene plasmid 64697.
How to cite: pE-SUMO CRYBB3 was a gift from Larry David (Addgene plasmid # 80750 ; http://n2t.net/addgene:80750 ; RRID:Addgene_80750)
