>Addgene plasmid #80750 | pE-SUMO CRYBB3 | addgene partial sequence | sequence record 153517 | T7 5'-TAATACGACTCACTATAGGG-3'
TTCCCCTCTAGAAATAATTTTGTTTAACTTTAAGAAGGAGATATACCATGGGTCATCACCATCATCATCA
CGGGTCCCTGCAGGACTCAGAAGTCAATCAAGAAGCTAAGCCAGAGGTCAAGCCAGAAGTCAAGCCTGAG
ACTCACATCAATTTAAAGGTGTCCGATGGATCTTCAGAGATCTTCTTCAAGATCAAAAAGACCACTCCTT
TAAGAAGGCTGATGGAAGCGTTCGCTAAAAGACAGGGTAAGGAAATGGACTCCTTAAGATTCTTGTACGA
CGGTATTAGAATTCAAGCTGATCAGGCCCCTGAAGATTTGGACATGGAGGATAACGATATTATTGAGGCT
CACCGCGAACAGATTGGAGGTATGGCGGAACAGCACGGAGCACCCGAACAGGCTGCAGCTGGCAAGAGCC
ATGGAGACCTTGGGGGCAGCTACAAGGTGATCTTGTACGAACTAGAGAACTTCCAAGGCAAACGCTGCGA
GCTCTCGGCCGAGTGCCCCAGCCTGACCGACAGCCTGCTGGAGAAGGTGGGCTCCATCCAAGTGGAGTCC
GGGCCGTGGCTGGCATTTGAGTCCAGGGCCTTCCGCGGGGAGCAGTTTGTTCTGGAGAAGGGGGATTATC
CTCGCTGGGATGCCTGGTCCAACAGCCGTGATAGTGACAGCCTTCTGTCCCTCCGGCCTCTGAATATTGA
TAGTCCAGATCACAAGCTGCATCTGTTTGAGAACCCAGCTTTCAGTGGCCGCAAGATGGAGATAGTGGAT
GATGACGTGCCCAGCCTGTGGGCTCATGGCTTCCAGGACCGTGTGGCGAGTGTCCGTGCCATCAACGGGA
CGTGGGTTGGCTATGAGTTCCCCGGCTACCGTGGGCGCCAGTACGTGTTTGAGCG
