>Addgene plasmid #80750 | pE-SUMO CRYBB3 | addgene partial sequence | sequence record 153518 | T7term 5'-GCTAGTTATTGCTCAGCGG-3'
CTTCCTTTCGGGCTTTGTTAGCAGCCGGATCTCAGTGGTGGTGGTGGTGGTGCTCGAGTGCGGCCGCAAG
CTTGTCGACGGAGCTCGAATTCGGATCCTCTAGATTAGCTGCTGGGGAAGCGGCCCCGCTTGTGCCACTT
CTGGTCACGGATGCGGCGCACAGACTGCAGCTGCGGCTGGCTGGCGTCCCACTCATTCCAGTGGCGGTAC
TCGCCCCGCTCAAACACGTACTGGCGCCCACGGTAGCCGGGGAACTCATAGCCAACCCACGTCCCGTTGA
TGGCACGGACACTCGCCACACGGTCCTGGAAGCCATGAGCCCACAGGCTGGGCACGTCATCATCCACTAT
CTCCATCTTGCGGCCACTGAAAGCTGGGTTCTCAAACAGATGCAGCTTGTGATCTGGACTATCAATATTC
AGAGGCCGGAGGGACAGAAGGCTGTCACTATCACGGCTGTTGGACCAGGCATCCCAGCGAGGATAATCCC
CCTTCTCCAGAACAAACTGCTCCCCGCGGAAGGCCCTGGACTCAAATGCCAGCCACGGCCCGGACTCCAC
TTGGATGGAGCCCACCTTCTCCAGCAGGCTGTCGGTCAGGCTGGGGCACTCGGCCGAGAGCTCGCAGCGT
TTGCCTTGGAAGTTCTCTAGTTCGTACAAGATCACCTTGTAGCTGCCCCCAAGGTCTCCATGGCTCTTGC
CAGCTGCAGCCTGTTCGGGTGCTCCGTGCTGTTCCGCCATACCTCCAATCTGTTCGCGGTGAGCCTCAAT
AATATCGTTATCCTCCATGTCCAAATCTTCAGGGGCCTGATCAGCTTGAATTCTAATACCGTCGTACAAG
AATCTTAAGGAGTCCATTTCCTTACCCTGTCTTTTAGCGAACGCTTCCATCAGCCTTCTTAAAGGAGTGG
TCTTTTTGATCTTGAAGAAGATCTCTGAAGATCCATCGGACACCTTTAAATTGATGTGAGTCTCAGGCTT
